Addgene plasmid #214552: AiP1848 - pAAV-AiE2435m-minBG-SYFP2-WPRE-BGHpA
Purpose: AiE2435m is an enhancer sequence, designed to drive AAV-mediated transgene expression in specific populations of brain cells
Depositing lab: Allen Institute for Brain Science & Bosiljka Tasic. Depositing organization: Allen Institute. Publication: A suite of enhancer AAVs and transgenic mouse lines for genetic access to cortical cell types (preprint). Ben-Simon Y, Hooper M, Narayan S, Daigle T, Dwivedi D, Way SW, Oster A, Stafford DA, Mich JK, Taormina MJ, Martinez RA, Opitz-Araya X, Roth JR, Allen S, Ayala A, Bakken TE, Barcelli T, Barta S, Bendrick J, Bertagnolli D, Bowlus J, Boyer G, Brouner K, Casian B, Casper T, Chakka AB, Chakrabarty R, Chance RK, Chavan S, Departee M, Donadio N, Dotson N, Egdorf T, Gabitto M, Garcia J, Gary A, Gasperini M, Goldy J, Gore BB, Graybuck L, Greisman N, Haeseleer F, Halterman C, Helback O, Hockemeyer D, Huang C, Huff S, Hunker A, Johansen N, Juneau Z, Kalmbach B, Khem S, Kussick E, Kutsal R, Larsen R, Lee C, Lee AY, Leibly M, Lenz GH, Liang E, Lusk N, Malone J, Mollenkopf T, Morin E, Newman D, Ng L, Ngo K, Omstead V, Oyama A, Pham T, Pom CA, Potekhina L, Ransford S, Rette D, Rimorin C, Rocha D, Ruiz A, Sanchez REA, Sedeno-Cortes A, Sevigny JP, Shapovalova N, Shulga L, Sigler AR, Siverts LA, Somasundaram S, Stewart K, Szelenyi E, Tieu M, Trader C, van Velthoven CTJ, Walker M, Weed N, Wirthlin M, Wood T, Wynalda B, Yao Z, Zhou T, Ariza J, Dee N, Reding M, Ronellenfitch K, Mufti S, Sunkin SM, Smith KA, Esposito L, Waters J, Thyagarajan B, Yao S, Lein ES, Zeng H, Levi BP, Ngai J, Ting J, Tasic B. bioRxiv [Preprint]. 2024 Sep 26:2024.06.10.597244. doi: 10.1101/2024.06.10.597244. PubMed 38915722.
Backbone
  Vector backbone: pAAV2
  Vector type: AAV
Growth in bacteria
  Bacterial resistance: Ampicillin, 100 μg/mL
  Growth temperature: 37°C
  Growth strain: NEB Stable
  Copy number: High Copy
Gene/Insert
  Gene/Insert name: SYFP2
  Species: Synthetic
  Promoter: minBG
  Cloning method: Gibson Cloning
Terms and licenses: Academic/Nonprofit Terms; Industry Terms: Not Available to Industry
Depositor comments: 5' Cloning Site: SgrAI (destroyed), 3' Cloning Site: SgrAI (destroyed). Please visit https://doi.org/10.1101/2024.06.10.597244 for bioRxiv preprint.
How to cite: AiP1848 - pAAV-AiE2435m-minBG-SYFP2-WPRE-BGHpA was a gift from Allen Institute for Brain Science & Bosiljka Tasic (Addgene plasmid # 214552 ; http://n2t.net/addgene:214552 ; RRID:Addgene_214552)
