[The description below was written by a language model from this plasmid's Addgene catalogue record and pLannotate feature annotations shown in this document.]
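Description:
AiP1848 - pAAV-AiE2435m-minBG-SYFP2-WPRE-BGHpA is an AAV transfer plasmid built on a pAAV2 backbone, intended for packaging an enhancer-driven fluorescent reporter into recombinant adeno-associated virus for delivery to the brain. In bacteria it is maintained through a high-copy ColE1/pUC-type origin and selected with ampicillin via the β-lactamase gene and its native promoter. An f1 phage origin is also present, along with short remnants of pBR322 bom and rop sequences that are backbone leftovers rather than functional elements. A recombination-deficient host strain is recorded for propagation, consistent with the need to keep the repeat-rich ITRs stable.

The viral payload lies between AAV2 inverted terminal repeats, which provide the signals for genome replication and encapsidation. The 3' ITR is annotated in full, whereas the 5' ITR was detected only as two short fragments in the automated annotation. Within the cassette, the enhancer AiE2435m sits upstream of a minimal beta-globin promoter (minBG). Neither of these elements is called out in the feature table, but they would fall in the unannotated stretch between the 5' ITR and the reporter. The minimal promoter has little activity on its own, so the enhancer dictates where transcription occurs. It drives SYFP2, a rapidly maturing monomeric yellow fluorescent protein derived from Aequorea victoria. Downstream, a WPRE, annotated as two fragments and so possibly a shortened variant, enhances transcript stability and expression, and a bovine growth hormone polyadenylation signal terminates the message.

The construct serves as a reporter virus for evaluating and exploiting AiE2435m to label specific populations of brain cells, as part of a larger collection of enhancer AAVs for genetic access to cortical cell types. The record does not state which cell population this enhancer targets.
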