Features (pLannotate 1.2.2; 14 found; start..end, strand, type, name):
    298..325     +  repeat_region  AAV2 ITR (fragment): inverted terminal repeat of adeno-associated virus serotype 2 inverted
    354..381     +  repeat_region  AAV2 ITR (fragment): inverted terminal repeat of adeno-associated virus serotype 2 inverted
   1384..2100    +  CDS            SYFP2: SYFP2 is a basic (constitutively fluorescent) yellow fluorescent protein published in 2006, derived from Aequorea victoria. It is reported to be a very rapidly-maturing monomer with moderate acid sensitivity.
   2140..2297    +  misc_feature   WPRE (fragment): woodchuck hepatitis virus posttranscriptional regulatory element
   2303..2383    +  misc_feature   WPRE (fragment): woodchuck hepatitis virus posttranscriptional regulatory element
   2400..2511    +  polyA_signal   bGH poly(A) signal: bovine growth hormone polyadenylation signal
   2629..2769    +  repeat_region  AAV2 ITR: inverted terminal repeat of adeno-associated virus serotype 2 inverted
   2774..2825    -  misc_feature   bom (fragment): basis of mobility region from pBR322
   2844..3299    +  rep_origin     f1 ori (sequence partly withheld): f1 bacteriophage origin of replication; arrow indicates direction of (+) strand synthesis
   3300..3349    -  misc_feature   bom (fragment): basis of mobility region from pBR322
   3451..3486    -  CDS            rop (fragment): Rop protein, which maintains plasmids at low copy number; rop
   3581..3685    +  promoter       AmpR promoter: bla
   3686..4546    +  CDS            AmpR: β-lactamase; bla; confers resistance to ampicillin, carbenicillin, and related antibiotics
   4717..225     +  rep_origin     ori (across the origin): high-copy-number ColE1/pMB1/pBR322/pUC origin of replication
>Addgene plasmid #214552 | AiP1848 - pAAV-AiE2435m-minBG-SYFP2-WPRE-BGHpA | addgene full sequence | sequence record 432568 | Addgene NGS Result
ACCGAACTGAGATACCTACAGCGTGAGCTATGAGAAAGCGCCACGCTTCCCGAAGGGAGAAAGGCGGACA
GGTATCCGGTAAGCGGCAGGGTCGGAACAGGAGAGCGCACGAGGGAGCTTCCAGGGGGAAACGCCTGGTA
TCTTTATAGTCCTGTCGGGTTTCGCCACCTCTGACTTGAGCGTCGATTTTTGTGATGCTCGTCAGGGGGG
CGGAGCCTATGGAAAAACGCCAGCAACGCGGCCTTTTTACGGTTCCTGGCCTTTTGCTGGCCTTTTGCTC
ACATGTCCTGCAGGCAGCTGCGCGCTCGCTCGCTCACTGAGGCCGCCCGGGCGTCGGGCGACCTTTGGTC
GCCCGGCCTCAGTGAGCGAGCGAGCGCGCAGAGAGGGAGTGGCCAACTCCATCACTAGGGGTTCCTGCGG
CCGCACGCGTTGTAAGAGTAATAATCGCTAGCATTTGAGGAAGGACAGCCAAAATTTACCTGTGCTCTGG
GCTACCCAGTCCCTTGTGGCCTCCACCCTCTGCTGGAGATTCCCAACCCAGGCTGCTGCTCAGCTGACCC
CCATCCCAGAAGTACAAGTGTCCCTGCTACTGTGTGACTCACCACCAGCCCAGGAGACTGAGAGCCCCCA
ATGTGATTTAGAGCTGTGCAGGCTGAGTGTGTGGTGTAGAACCAAGTGTGAGAGAGGGCTTTTTAAAAGC
CTCCACTTGCTAGACACAATGTTTACACTCTTAAGCCCCCTGTTAGCCTTCCACTCCCCCCAGTTTTCCT
CATCCTGGTTTGAAAAGAAGACAACACCTTCAAATGAATCACGTCCTCTGGAGACGTTCGCTGCCCTTCT
GTGCTCACAATCCCTTTTTGTCTTTTTTAAACCCAGATGAGACAAGTGTGGTATTATCCCTTTCTGTAAT
CAGGTTCCCCATGATGGCTTACTTAGCAAAGCCAAAAATCTGAGAGGAAGTACGCGCTTTAAACTGGGGT
GAAGGGGAATTTATCTCCTTAGAGCAGGGTTGGTCCGTTCTCAAAATATTCATTACTACAAAGGCAAGGG
GACGCTTGAGGATTTGCACTAATTGGGGGACGCCCGCCCCCACCCCAGTCAGCAGCTGGGAAGATTTGTT
ATGTTAATTAACAATACAGTTAGACAGCAAAGAAGCTCTGCCTAGACTGGCCCTGAAATACCCAGGGAAT
GGAAGGGGTGTGTCACTCCTTGGGGCTAAAGTTTCTGCCCCAACACCTGGGGATCAGATCGGGAGCCCAG
AGAAGCAGAGAAACCTCCAAACCGGAGCTCGGGCTGGGCATAAAAGTCAGGGCAGAGCCATCTATTGCTT
ACATTTGCTTCTGGGATCCAGATCTTTCGAAGCTAGCGCTACCGGTCGCCACCATGGTGAGCAAGGGCGA
GGAGCTGTTCACCGGGGTGGTGCCCATCCTGGTCGAGCTGGACGGCGACGTAAACGGCCACAAGTTCAGC
GTGTCCGGCGAGGGCGAGGGCGATGCCACCTACGGCAAGCTGACCCTGAAGCTGATCTGCACCACCGGCA
AGCTGCCCGTGCCCTGGCCCACCCTCGTGACCACCCTGGGCTACGGCGTGCAGTGCTTCGCCCGCTACCC
CGACCACATGAAGCAGCACGACTTCTTCAAGTCCGCCATGCCCGAAGGCTACGTCCAGGAGCGCACCATC
TTCTTCAAGGACGACGGCAACTACAAGACCCGCGCCGAGGTGAAGTTCGAGGGCGACACCCTGGTGAACC
GCATCGAGCTGAAGGGCATCGACTTCAAGGAGGACGGCAACATCCTGGGGCACAAGCTGGAGTACAACTA
CAACAGCCACAACGTCTATATCACCGCCGACAAGCAGAAGAACGGCATCAAGGCCAACTTCAAGATCCGC
CACAACATCGAGGACGGCGGCGTGCAGCTCGCCGACCACTACCAGCAGAACACCCCCATCGGCGACGGCC
CCGTGCTGCTGCCCGACAACCACTACCTGAGCTACCAGTCCAAGCTGAGCAAAGACCCCAACGAGAAGCG
CGATCACATGGTCCTGCTGGAGTTCGTGACCGCCGCCGGGATCACTCTCGGCATGGACGAGCTGTACAAG
TAAGTCGACGGCGCGCCGCGGCCGCGAATTCGATATCATAATCAACCTCTGGATTACAAAATTTGTGAAA
GATTGACTGGTATTCTTAACTATGTTGCTCCTTTTACGCTATGTGGATACGCTGCTTTAATGCCTTTGTA
TCATGCTATTGCTTCCCGTATGGCTTTCATTTTCTCCTCCTTGTATAAATCCTGGTTAGTTCTTGCCACG
GCGGAACTCATCGCCGCCTGCCTTGCCCGCTGCTGGACAGGGGCTCGGCTGTTGGGCACTGACAATTCCG
TGGCTCGAGAGATCTTCGACTGTGCCTTCTAGTTGCCAGCCATCTGTTGTTTGCCCCTCCCCCGTGCCTT
CCTTGACCCTGGAAGGTGCCACTCCCACTGTCCTTTCCTAATAAAATGAGGAAATTGCATCGCATTGTCT
GAGTAGGTGTCATTCTATTCTGGGGGGTGGGGTGGGGCAGGACAGCAAGGGGGAGGATTGGGAAGACAAT
AGCAGGCATGAGATCTCACGTGCGGACCGAGCGGCCGCAGGAACCCCTAGTGATGGAGTTGGCCACTCCC
TCTCTGCGCGCTCGCTCGCTCACTGAGGCCGGGCGACCAAAGGTCGCCCGACGCCCGGGCTTTGCCCGGG
CGGCCTCAGTGAGCGAGCGAGCGCGCAGCTGCCTGCAGGGGCGCCTGATGCGGTATTTTCTCCTTACGCA
TCTGTGCGGTATTTCACACCGCATA
[95 nt withheld, positions 2826-2920]
T
[46 nt withheld, positions 2922-2967]
C
[141 nt withheld, positions 2969-3109]
CCTTTGACGTTGGAGTCCACGTTCTTT
[37 nt withheld, positions 3137-3173]
ACTCTATCTCGGGCTATTCTTTTGATTTATAAGGGATTTTGCCGATTTCGGTCTATTGGTTAAAAAATGA
GCTGATTTAACAAAAATTTAACGCGAATTTTAACAAAATATTAACGTTTACAATTTTATGGTGCACTCTC
AGTACAATCTGCTCTGATGCCGCATAGTTAAGCCAGCCCCGACACCCGCCAACACCCGCTGACGCGCCCT
GACGGGCTTGTCTGCTCCCGGCATCCGCTTACAGACAAGCTGTGACCGTCTCCGGGAGCTGCATGTGTCA
GAGGTTTTCACCGTCATCACCGAAACGCGCGAGACGAAAGGGCCTCGTGATACGCCTATTTTTATAGGTT
AATGTCATGATAATAATGGTTTCTTAGACGTCAGGTGGCACTTTTCGGGGAAATGTGCGCGGAACCCCTA
TTTGTTTATTTTTCTAAATACATTCAAATATGTATCCGCTCATGAGACAATAACCCTGATAAATGCTTCA
ATAATATTGAAAAAGGAAGAGTATGAGTATTCAACATTTCCGTGTCGCCCTTATTCCCTTTTTTGCGGCA
TTTTGCCTTCCTGTTTTTGCTCACCCAGAAACGCTGGTGAAAGTAAAAGATGCTGAAGATCAGTTGGGTG
CACGAGTGGGTTACATCGAACTGGATCTCAACAGCGGTAAGATCCTTGAGAGTTTTCGCCCCGAAGAACG
TTTTCCAATGATGAGCACTTTTAAAGTTCTGCTATGTGGCGCGGTATTATCCCGTATTGACGCCGGGCAA
GAGCAACTCGGTCGCCGCATACACTATTCTCAGAATGACTTGGTTGAGTACTCACCAGTCACAGAAAAGC
ATCTTACGGATGGCATGACAGTAAGAGAATTATGCAGTGCTGCCATAACCATGAGTGATAACACTGCGGC
CAACTTACTTCTGACAACGATCGGAGGACCGAAGGAGCTAACCGCTTTTTTGCACAACATGGGGGATCAT
GTAACTCGCCTTGATCGTTGGGAACCGGAGCTGAATGAAGCCATACCAAACGACGAGCGTGACACCACGA
TGCCTGTAGCAATGGCAACAACGTTGCGCAAACTATTAACTGGCGAACTACTTACTCTAGCTTCCCGGCA
ACAATTAATAGACTGGATGGAGGCGGATAAAGTTGCAGGACCACTTCTGCGCTCGGCCCTTCCGGCTGGC
TGGTTTATTGCTGATAAATCTGGAGCCGGTGAGCGTGGGTCTCGCGGTATCATTGCAGCACTGGGGCCAG
ATGGTAAGCCCTCCCGTATCGTAGTTATCTACACGACGGGGAGTCAGGCAACTATGGATGAACGAAATAG
ACAGATCGCTGAGATAGGTGCCTCACTGATTAAGCATTGGTAACTGTCAGACCAAGTTTACTCATATATA
CTTTAGATTGATTTAAAACTTCATTTTTAATTTAAAAGGATCTAGGTGAAGATCCTTTTTGATAATCTCA
TGACCAAAATCCCTTAACGTGAGTTTTCGTTCCACTGAGCGTCAGACCCCGTAGAAAAGATCAAAGGATC
TTCTTGAGATCCTTTTTTTCTGCGCGTAATCTGCTGCTTGCAAACAAAAAAACCACCGCTACCAGCGGTG
GTTTGTTTGCCGGATCAAGAGCTACCAACTCTTTTTCCGAAGGTAACTGGCTTCAGCAGAGCGCAGATAC
CAAATACTGTTCTTCTAGTGTAGCCGTAGTTAGGCCACCACTTCAAGAACTCTGTAGCACCGCCTACATA
CCTCGCTCTGCTAATCCTGTTACCAGTGGCTGCTGCCAGTGGCGATAAGTCGTGTCTTACCGGGTTGGAC
TCAAGACGATAGTTACCGGATAAGGCGCAGCGGTCGGGCTGAACGGGGGGTTCGTGCACACAGCCCAGCT
TGGAGCGAACGACCTAC
